Addgene plasmid #45935: EHD2-T72A-mCherry
Purpose: dominant-negative EHD2 mutant
Depositing lab: Ari Helenius. Publication: Oligomers of the ATPase EHD2 confine caveolae to the plasma membrane through association with actin. Stoeber M, Stoeck IK, Hanni C, Bleck CK, Balistreri G, Helenius A. EMBO J. 2012 May 16;31(10):2350-64. doi: 10.1038/emboj.2012.98. Epub 2012 Apr 13. PubMed 22505029.
Backbone
  Vector backbone: pmEGFP-N-DEST
  Backbone manufacturer: Clontech/ custom-made
  Backbone size w/o insert (bp): 4736
  Total vector size (bp): 6365
  Vector type: Mammalian Expression
  Selectable markers: G418
Growth in bacteria
  Bacterial resistance: Kanamycin, 50 μg/mL
  Growth temperature: 37°C
  Growth strain: DH5alpha
  Copy number: High Copy
Gene/Insert
  Gene/Insert name: Eps-15 homology domain-containing protein2 (alt name: EHD2)
  Species: H. sapiens (human)
  Insert size (bp): 1629
  Mutation: T 72 changed to A (T72A)
  GenBank ID: NM_014601.3
  Entrez Gene: EHD2 (a.k.a. PAST2)
  Promoter: CMV
  Tag / fusion protein: mCherry (C terminal on insert)
  Cloning method: Gateway Cloning
  Sequencing primers: 5′ gttttcccagtcacgacgttgtaaaacgacggccagt; 3′ ccctatagtgagtcgtattacatggtcatagctgtttcctgg
Terms and licenses: Academic/Nonprofit Terms; Industry Terms: Not Available to Industry
How to cite: EHD2-T72A-mCherry was a gift from Ari Helenius (Addgene plasmid # 45935 ; http://n2t.net/addgene:45935 ; RRID:Addgene_45935)
