[The description below was written by a language model from this plasmid's Addgene catalogue record and pLannotate feature annotations shown in this document.]
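Description:
EHD2-T72A-mCherry is a 6,365 bp mammalian expression plasmid built on a custom Gateway destination version of a Clontech N-type fluorescent-protein vector (recorded as pmEGFP-N-DEST, although the fluorescent protein annotated in the sequence is mCherry rather than EGFP). It replicates in E. coli at high copy from a ColE1/pUC-type origin and also carries an f1 phage origin. A single NeoR/KanR (Tn5 aminoglycoside phosphotransferase) gene serves both hosts. A bacterial bla-type promoter drives it for kanamycin selection, and the SV40 enhancer/early promoter drives it for G418 selection of transfected mammalian cells, with an HSV TK polyadenylation signal downstream. The short ble, bGH poly(A) and SV40 large T antigen fragments in the annotation are partial matches to backbone sequence rather than functional elements.

The payload is the 1,629 bp human EHD2 (Eps15 homology domain-containing protein 2, also called PAST2) coding sequence carrying a threonine-to-alanine substitution at residue 72. It was introduced by Gateway recombination, so it is flanked by attB1 and attB2 sites. Expression is driven by the human CMV immediate-early enhancer and promoter and terminated by the SV40 poly(A) signal. mCherry lies just downstream of attB2 and is recorded as a C-terminal tag, so the product is a red fluorescent EHD2-T72A fusion whose linker is encoded by the recombination site.

The record describes T72A as a dominant-negative EHD2 mutant. The associated study concerns the role of oligomers of the EHD2 ATPase in confining caveolae to the plasma membrane through association with actin. The plasmid therefore suits transient or stable expression in mammalian cells to perturb EHD2 function while imaging where the mutant protein localizes.
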