Features (pLannotate 1.2.2; 17 found; start..end, strand, type, name):
     61..364     +  enhancer       CMV enhancer: human cytomegalovirus immediate early enhancer
    365..568     +  promoter       CMV promoter: human cytomegalovirus (CMV) immediate early promoter
    591..627     +  misc_feature   MCS (fragment): multiple cloning site
    629..646     +  protein_bind   attB1 (fragment): mutant version of attB; core recombination site for the Gateway® BP reaction BP Clonase™
    652..2280    +  CDS            EHD2: EHD2_HUMAN - Also known as PAST2 From Homo sapiens (Human).
   2283..2306    -  protein_bind   attB2: mutant version of attB; recombination site for the Gateway® BP reaction BP Clonase™
   2320..3027    +  CDS            mCherry: mCherry is a basic (constitutively fluorescent) red fluorescent protein published in 2004, derived from Discosoma sp.. It is reported to be a very rapidly-maturing monomer with low acid sensitivity.
   3047..3130    +  CDS            large T antigen (fragment): large T antigen from SV40 (simian virus 40)
   3153..3274    +  polyA_signal   SV40 poly(A) signal: SV40 polyadenylation signal
   3308..3736    -  rep_origin     f1 ori (sequence partly withheld): f1 bacteriophage origin of replication; arrow indicates direction of (+) strand synthesis
   3763..3867    +  promoter       AmpR promoter: bla
   3869..4226    +  promoter       SV40 promoter: SV40 enhancer and early promoter
   4261..5055    +  CDS            NeoR/KanR: aminoglycoside phosphotransferase from Tn5; aph(3')-II (or nptII); confers resistance to neomycin, kanamycin, and G418 (Geneticin®)
   5076..5228    +  CDS            ble (fragment): BLE_KLEPN - Experimental evidence at protein level: Swiss-Prot protein existence level 1. Binding protein with a strong affinity to the bleomycin family of antibiotics. Binds to CL990; an antimitotic-antibiotic compound. From Klebsiella pneumoniae.
   5287..5334    +  polyA_signal   HSV TK poly(A) signal: herpes simplex virus thymidine kinase polyadenylation signal (Cole and Stacy, 1985)
   5425..5441    -  polyA_signal   bGH poly(A) signal (fragment): bovine growth hormone polyadenylation signal
   5663..6251    +  rep_origin     ori: high-copy-number ColE1/pMB1/pBR322/pUC origin of replication
>Addgene plasmid #45935 | EHD2-T72A-mCherry | depositor full sequence | sequence record 66949 | EHD2-T72A-mCherry sequence 6365 bps
TAGTTATTAATAGTAATCAATTACGGGGTCATTAGTTCATAGCCCATATATGGAGTTCCGCGTTACATAA
CTTACGGTAAATGGCCCGCCTGGCTGACCGCCCAACGACCCCCGCCCATTGACGTCAATAATGACGTATG
TTCCCATAGTAACGCCAATAGGGACTTTCCATTGACGTCAATGGGTGGAGTATTTACGGTAAACTGCCCA
CTTGGCAGTACATCAAGTGTATCATATGCCAAGTACGCCCCCTATTGACGTCAATGACGGTAAATGGCCC
GCCTGGCATTATGCCCAGTACATGACCTTATGGGACTTTCCTACTTGGCAGTACATCTACGTATTAGTCA
TCGCTATTACCATGGTGATGCGGTTTTGGCAGTACATCAATGGGCGTGGATAGCGGTTTGACTCACGGGG
ATTTCCAAGTCTCCACCCCATTGACGTCAATGGGAGTTTGTTTTGGCACCAAAATCAACGGGACTTTCCA
AAATGTCGTAACAACTCCGCCCCATTGACGCAAATGGGCGGTAGGCGTGTACGGTGGGAGGTCTATATAA
GCAGAGCTGGTTTAGTGAACCGTCAGATCCGCTAGCGCTACCGGACTCAGATCTCGAGCTCAAGCTTACA
AGTTTGTACAAAAAAGTTGGCATGTTCAGCTGGCTGAAGCGGGGCGGGGCACGGGGCCAGCAGCCCGAGG
CCATCCGCACGGTGACCTCGGCCCTCAAGGAGCTGTACCGCACGAAGCTGCTGCCGCTGGAGGAGCACTA
CCGCTTTGGGGCCTTCCACTCGCCGGCCCTGGAGGACGCAGACTTCGACGGCAAGCCCATGGTGCTGGTG
GCCGGCCAGTACAGCACGGGCAAGGCCAGCTTCATCCAGTACCTGCTGGAGCAGGAGGTGCCCGGCTCCC
GCGTGGGGCCTGAGCCCACCACCGACTGCTTTGTGGCCGTCATGCACGGGGACACTGAGGGCACCGTGCC
CGGCAACGCCCTCGTCGTGGACCCGGACAAGCCCTTCCGCAAACTCAACCCTTTCGGAAACACCTTCCTC
AACAGGTTCATGTGTGCCCAGCTCCCTAATCAGGTCCTGGAGAGCATCAGCATCATCGACACCCCGGGTA
TCCTGTCGGGTGCCAAGCAGAGAGTGAGCCGCGGCTACGACTTCCCGGCCGTGCTGCGCTGGTTCGCGGA
GCGCGTGGACCTCATCATCCTGCTCTTTGATGCGCACAAGCTGGAGATCTCGGACGAGTTCTCAGAGGCC
ATCGGCGCGTTGCGGGGCCATGAGGACAAGATCCGCGTGGTGCTCAACAAGGCCGACATGGTGGAGACGC
AGCAGCTTATGCGCGTCTACGGCGCGCTCATGTGGGCGCTGGGCAAGGTGGTGGGCACGCCCGAGGTGCT
GCGCGTCTACATCGGCTCCTTCTGGTCCCAGCCCCTCCTCGTGCCCGACAACCGGCGCCTCTTCGAGCTG
GAGGAGCAGGACCTCTTCCGCGACATCCAGGGCCTGCCCCGGCACGCAGCCTTGCGCAAGCTCAACGACC
TGGTGAAGAGGGCCCGGCTGGTGCGAGTTCACGCTTACATCATCAGCTACCTGAAGAAGGAGATGCCCTC
TGTGTTTGGGAAGGAGAACAAGAAGAAGCAGCTGATCCTCAAACTGCCCGTCATCTTTGCGAAGATTCAG
CTGGAACATCACATCTCCCCTGGGGACTTTCCTGATTGCCAGAAAATGCAGGAGCTGCTGATGGCGCATG
ACTTCACCAAGTTTCACTCGCTGAAGCCGAAGCTGCTGGAGGCACTGGACGAGATGCTGACGCACGACAT
CGCCAAGCTCATGCCCCTGCTGCGGCAGGAGGAGCTGGAGAGCACCGAGGTGGGCGTGCAGGGGGGCGCT
TTTGAGGGCACCCACATGGGCCCGTTTGTGGAGCGGGGACCTGACGAGGCCATGGAGGACGGCGAGGAGG
GCTCGGACGACGAGGCCGAGTGGGTGGTGACCAAGGACAAGTCCAAATACGACGAGATCTTCTACAACCT
GGCGCCTGCCGACGGCAAGCTGAGCGGCTCCAAGGCCAAGACCTGGATGGTGGGGACCAAGCTCCCCAAC
TCAGTGCTGGGGCGCATCTGGAAGCTCAGCGATGTGGACCGCGACGGCATGCTGGATGATGAAGAGTTCG
CGCTGGCCAGCCACCTCATCGAGGCCAAGCTGGAAGGCCACGGGCTGCCCGCCAACCTGCCCCGTCGCCT
GGTGCCACCCTCCAAGCGACGCCACAAGGGCTCCGCCGAGTGCCCAACTTTCTTGTACAAAGTGGTACCG
GTCGCCACCATGGTGAGCAAGGGCGAGGAGGATAACATGGCCATCATCAAGGAGTTCATGCGCTTCAAGG
TGCACATGGAGGGCTCCGTGAACGGCCACGAGTTCGAGATCGAGGGCGAGGGCGAGGGCCGCCCCTACGA
GGGCACCCAGACCGCCAAGCTGAAGGTGACCAAGGGTGGCCCCCTGCCCTTCGCCTGGGACATCCTGTCC
CCTCAGTTCATGTACGGCTCCAAGGCCTACGTGAAGCACCCCGCCGACATCCCCGACTACTTGAAGCTGT
CCTTCCCCGAGGGCTTCAAGTGGGAGCGCGTGATGAACTTCGAGGACGGCGGCGTGGTGACCGTGACCCA
GGACTCCTCCCTGCAGGACGGCGAGTTCATCTACAAGGTGAAGCTGCGCGGCACCAACTTCCCCTCCGAC
GGCCCCGTAATGCAGAAGAAGACCATGGGCTGGGAGGCCTCCTCCGAGCGGATGTACCCCGAGGACGGCG
CCCTGAAGGGCGAGATCAAGCAGAGGCTGAAGCTGAAGGACGGCGGCCACTACGACGCTGAGGTCAAGAC
CACCTACAAGGCCAAGAAGCCCGTGCAGCTGCCCGGCGCCTACAACGTCAACATCAAGTTGGACATCACC
TCCCACAACGAGGACTACACCATCGTGGAACAGTACGAACGCGCCGAGGGCCGCCACTCCACCGGCGGCA
TGGACGAGCTGTACAAGTAAAGCGGCCGCGACTCTAGATCATAATCAGCCATACCACATTTGTAGAGGTT
TTACTTGCTTTAAAAAACCTCCCACACCTCCCCCTGAACCTGAAACATAAAATGAATGCAATTGTTGTTG
TTAACTTGTTTATTGCAGCTTATAATGGTTACAAATAAAGCAATAGCATCACAAATTTCACAAATAAAGC
ATTTTTTTCACTGCATTCTAGTTGTGGTTTGTCCAAACTCATCAATGTATCTTAAGGCGTAAATTGTAAG
CGTTAATATTTTGTTAAAATTCGCGTTAAATTTTTGTTAAATCAGCTCATTTTTTAACCAATAGGCCGAA
ATCGGCAAAATCCCTTATAAATCAAAAGAATAGACCGAGATAGGGT
[37 nt withheld, positions 3407-3443]
AAAGAACGTGGACTCCAACGTCAAAGG
[49 nt withheld, positions 3471-3519]
T
[91 nt withheld, positions 3521-3611]
G
[124 nt withheld, positions 3613-3736]
CAGGTGGCACTTTTCGGGGAAATGTGCGCGGAACCCCTATTTGTTTATTTTTCTAAATACATTCAAATAT
GTATCCGCTCATGAGACAATAACCCTGATAAATGCTTCAATAATATTGAAAAAGGAAGAGTCCTGAGGCG
GAAAGAACCAGCTGTGGAATGTGTGTCAGTTAGGGTGTGGAAAGTCCCCAGGCTCCCCAGCAGGCAGAAG
TATGCAAAGCATGCATCTCAATTAGTCAGCAACCAGGTGTGGAAAGTCCCCAGGCTCCCCAGCAGGCAGA
AGTATGCAAAGCATGCATCTCAATTAGTCAGCAACCATAGTCCCGCCCCTAACTCCGCCCATCCCGCCCC
TAACTCCGCCCAGTTCCGCCCATTCTCCGCCCCATGGCTGACTAATTTTTTTTATTTATGCAGAGGCCGA
GGCCGCCTCGGCCTCTGAGCTATTCCAGAAGTAGTGAGGAGGCTTTTTTGGAGGCCTAGGCTTTTGCAAA
GATCGATCAAGAGACAGGATGAGGATCGTTTCGCATGATTGAACAAGATGGATTGCACGCAGGTTCTCCG
GCCGCTTGGGTGGAGAGGCTATTCGGCTATGACTGGGCACAACAGACAATCGGCTGCTCTGATGCCGCCG
TGTTCCGGCTGTCAGCGCAGGGGCGCCCGGTTCTTTTTGTCAAGACCGACCTGTCCGGTGCCCTGAATGA
ACTGCAAGACGAGGCAGCGCGGCTATCGTGGCTGGCCACGACGGGCGTTCCTTGCGCAGCTGTGCTCGAC
GTTGTCACTGAAGCGGGAAGGGACTGGCTGCTATTGGGCGAAGTGCCGGGGCAGGATCTCCTGTCATCTC
ACCTTGCTCCTGCCGAGAAAGTATCCATCATGGCTGATGCAATGCGGCGGCTGCATACGCTTGATCCGGC
TACCTGCCCATTCGACCACCAAGCGAAACATCGCATCGAGCGAGCACGTACTCGGATGGAAGCCGGTCTT
GTCGATCAGGATGATCTGGACGAAGAGCATCAGGGGCTCGCGCCAGCCGAACTGTTCGCCAGGCTCAAGG
CGAGCATGCCCGACGGCGAGGATCTCGTCGTGACCCATGGCGATGCCTGCTTGCCGAATATCATGGTGGA
AAATGGCCGCTTTTCTGGATTCATCGACTGTGGCCGGCTGGGTGTGGCGGACCGCTATCAGGACATAGCG
TTGGCTACCCGTGATATTGCTGAAGAGCTTGGCGGCGAATGGGCTGACCGCTTCCTCGTGCTTTACGGTA
TCGCCGCTCCCGATTCGCAGCGCATCGCCTTCTATCGCCTTCTTGACGAGTTCTTCTGAGCGGGACTCTG
GGGTTCGAAATGACCGACCAAGCGACGCCCAACCTGCCATCACGAGATTTCGATTCCACCGCCGCCTTCT
ATGAAAGGTTGGGCTTCGGAATCGTTTTCCGGGACGCCGGCTGGATGATCCTCCAGCGCGGGGATCTCAT
GCTGGAGTTCTTCGCCCACCCTAGGGGGAGGCTAACTGAAACACGGAAGGAGACAATACCGGAAGGAACC
CGCGCTATGACGGCAATAAAAAGACAGAATAAAACGCACGGTGTTGGGTCGTTTGTTCATAAACGCGGGG
TTCGGTCCCAGGGCTGGCACTCTGTCGATACCCCACCGAGACCCCATTGGGGCCAATACGCCCGCGTTTC
TTCCTTTTCCCCACCCCACCCCCCAAGTTCGGGTGAAGGCCCAGGGCTCGCAGCCAACGTCGGGGCGGCA
GGCCCTGCCATAGCCTCAGGTTACTCATATATACTTTAGATTGATTTAAAACTTCATTTTTAATTTAAAA
GGATCTAGGTGAAGATCCTTTTTGATAATCTCATGACCAAAATCCCTTAACGTGAGTTTTCGTTCCACTG
AGCGTCAGACCCCGTAGAAAAGATCAAAGGATCTTCTTGAGATCCTTTTTTTCTGCGCGTAATCTGCTGC
TTGCAAACAAAAAAACCACCGCTACCAGCGGTGGTTTGTTTGCCGGATCAAGAGCTACCAACTCTTTTTC
CGAAGGTAACTGGCTTCAGCAGAGCGCAGATACCAAATACTGTCCTTCTAGTGTAGCCGTAGTTAGGCCA
CCACTTCAAGAACTCTGTAGCACCGCCTACATACCTCGCTCTGCTAATCCTGTTACCAGTGGCTGCTGCC
AGTGGCGATAAGTCGTGTCTTACCGGGTTGGACTCAAGACGATAGTTACCGGATAAGGCGCAGCGGTCGG
GCTGAACGGGGGGTTCGTGCACACAGCCCAGCTTGGAGCGAACGACCTACACCGAACTGAGATACCTACA
GCGTGAGCTATGAGAAAGCGCCACGCTTCCCGAAGGGAGAAAGGCGGACAGGTATCCGGTAAGCGGCAGG
GTCGGAACAGGAGAGCGCACGAGGGAGCTTCCAGGGGGAAACGCCTGGTATCTTTATAGTCCTGTCGGGT
TTCGCCACCTCTGACTTGAGCGTCGATTTTTGTGATGCTCGTCAGGGGGGCGGAGCCTATGGAAAAACGC
CAGCAACGCGGCCTTTTTACGGTTCCTGGCCTTTTGCTGGCCTTTTGCTCACATGTTCTTTCCTGCGTTA
TCCCCTGATTCTGTGGATAACCGTATTACCGCCATGCAT
