>Addgene plasmid #45935 | EHD2-T72A-mCherry | addgene partial sequence | sequence record 68556 | CMV-F
TTAGTGAACCGTCAGATCCGCTAGCGCTACCGGACTCAGATCTCGAGCTCAAGCTTACAAGTTTGTACAA
AAAAGTTGGCATGTTCAGCTGGCTGAAGCGGGGCGGGGCACGGGGCCAGCAGCCCGAGGCCATCCGCACG
GTGACCTCGGCCCTCAAGGAGCTGTACCGCACGAAGCTGCTGCCGCTGGAGGAGCACTACCGCTTTGGGG
CCTTCCACTCGCCGGCCCTGGAGGACGCAGACTTCGACGGCAAGCCCATGGTGCTGGTGGCCGGCCAGTA
CAGCACGGGCAAGGCCAGCTTCATCCAGTACCTGCTGGAGCAGGAGGTGCCCGGCTCCCGCGTGGGGCCT
GAGCCCACCACCGACTGCTTTGTGGCCGTCATGCACGGGGACACTGAGGGCACCGTGCCCGGCAACGCCC
TCGTCGTGGACCCGGACAAGCCCTTCCGCAAACTCAACCCTTTCGGAAACACCTTCCTCAACAGGTTCAT
GTGTGCCCAGCTCCCTAATCAGGTCCTGGAGAGCATCAGCATCATCGACACCCCGGGTATCCTGTCGGGT
GCCAAGCAGAGAGTGAGCCGCGGCTACGACTTCCCGGCCGTGCTGCGCTGGTTCGCGGAGCGCGTGGACC
TCATCATCCTGCTCTTTGATGCGCACAAGCTGGAGATCTCGGACGAGTTCTCAGAGGCCATCGGCGCGTT
GCGGGGCCATGAGGACAAGATCCGCGTGGTGCTCAACAAGGCCGACATGGTGGAGACGCAGCAGCTTATG
CGCGTCTACGGCGCGCTCATGTGGGCGCTGGGCAAGGTGGTGGGCACGCCCGA
