>Addgene plasmid #45935 | EHD2-T72A-mCherry | addgene partial sequence | sequence record 68564 | mCherry-R 5'-TTGGTCACCTTCAGCTTGG-3'
GCCCTGCCCTCGATCTCGAACTCGTGGCCGTTCACGGAGCCCTCCATGTGCACCTTGAAGCGCATGAACT
CCTTGATGATGGCCATGTTATCCTCCTCGCCCTTGCTCACCATGGTGGCGACCGGTACCACTTTGTACAA
GAAAGTTGGGCACTCGGCGGAGCCCTTGTGGCGTCGCTTGGAGGGTGGCACCAGGCGACGGGGCAGGTTG
GCGGGCAGCCCGTGGCCTTCCAGCTTGGCCTCGATGAGGTGGCTGGCCAGCGCGAACTCTTCATCATCCA
GCATGCCGTCGCGGTCCACATCGCTGAGCTTCCAGATGCGCCCCAGCACTGAGTTGGGGAGCTTGGTCCC
CACCATCCAGGTCTTGGCCTTGGAGCCGCTCAGCTTGCCGTCGGCAGGCGCCAGGTTGTAGAAGATCTCG
TCGTATTTGGACTTGTCCTTGGTCACCACCCACTCGGCCTCGTCGTCCGAGCCCTCCTCGCCGTCCTCCA
TGGCCTCGTCAGGTCCCCGCTCCACAAACGGGCCCATGTGGGTGCCCTCAAAAGCGCCCCCCTGCACGCC
CACCTCGGTGCTCTCCAGCTCCTCCTGCCGCAGCAGGGGCATGAGCTTGGCGATGTCGTGCGTCAGCATC
TCGTCCAGTGCCTCCAGCAGCTTCGGCTTCAGCGAGTGAAACTTGGTGAAGTCATGCGCCATCAGCAGCT
CCTGCATTTTCTGGCAATCAGGAAAGTCCCCAGGGGAGATGTGATGTTCCAGCTGAATCTTCGCAAAGAT
GACGGGCAGTTTGA
